>Addgene plasmid #230148 | AiP13301 - pAAV-AiE0963m-minBG-SYFP2-P2A-3XFLAG-10aa-H2B-WPRE3-BGHpA (Alias: CN3301) | addgene full sequence | sequence record 461875 | Addgene NGS Result
CCTGCAGGCAGCTGCGCGCTCGCTCGCTCACTGAGGCCGCCCGGGCGTCGGGCGACCTTTGGTCGCCCGG
CCTCAGTGAGCGAGCGAGCGCGCAGAGAGGGAGTGGCCAACTCCATCACTAGGGGTTCCTGCGGCCGCAC
GCGTATCTTCAGGGTCACAGGCACATAAAGGTGGAAGGGGAGAACATATGCAGTCCATCTGTCTGTCTGT
CTTTGCACATAGGCCTCTTTACCAAGCCACCCTCGGCTCGATCTCCCTGCACGCAACCTACCCCACTTAG
TAGATCTTCAACCCTGATGGCATCATCACGGTTTCTGTCCCCTGACCTCTGCTCCGAGCTTACCCCACTT
GTCTCCATTGCAGTGCCTACAGCGCTCAGCCCGTATGTGCCTTGCACAGCCTCTGTGTGCCGTGCGCAGC
ATCAGTGTGCCGTGCGCAGCCTCTGTCCACGTTTACAGTGGGTGTTACCAGCATTCCTCCTGCTTTATCA
TCCTCTGTGTTGATGCGGAGGTCAACACATCCTTGGCTGCTATGAGAACAGAAGGACACAGTCAGTGGAC
TTTGTGGGACTTGGAGAGCTCGGGCTGGGCATAAAAGTCAGGGCAGAGCCATCTATTGCTTACATTTGCT
TCTGGGATCCAGATCTTTCGAAGCTAGCGCTACCGGTCGCCACCATGGTCTCCAAGGGCGAGGAGCTGTT
CACCGGGGTGGTGCCCATCCTGGTCGAGCTGGACGGCGATGTCAACGGCCACAAGTTCAGCGTGTCCGGC
GAGGGCGAGGGCGATGCCACCTACGGCAAGCTGACCCTGAAGCTGATCTGCACCACCGGCAAGCTGCCCG
TGCCCTGGCCCACCCTCGTGACCACCCTGGGCTACGGCGTGCAGTGCTTCGCCCGCTACCCCGACCACAT
GAAGCAGCACGACTTCTTCAAGTCCGCCATGCCCGAAGGCTACGTCCAGGAGCGCACCATCTTCTTCAAA
GACGACGGCAACTACAAGACCCGCGCCGAGGTGAAGTTCGAGGGCGACACCCTGGTGAACCGCATCGAGC
TGAAGGGCATCGACTTCAAGGAGGACGGCAACATCCTGGGGCACAAGCTGGAGTACAACTACAACAGCCA
CAACGTCTATATCACCGCCGACAAGCAGAAGAACGGCATCAAGGCCAACTTCAAGATCCGCCACAACATC
GAGGACGGCGGCGTGCAGCTCGCCGACCACTACCAGCAGAACACCCCCATCGGCGACGGCCCCGTGCTGC
TGCCCGACAACCACTACCTGAGCTACCAGTCCAAGCTGAGCAAAGACCCCAACGAGAAGCGCGATCACAT
GGTCCTGCTGGAGTTCGTGACCGCCGCCGGGATCACTCTCGGCATGGACGAGCTGTACAAGGGCTCTGGT
GCTACCAACTTCTCACTGTTGAAACAGGCAGGGGATGTAGAGGAGAATCCAGGGCCTGGTGCTAGTGGAG
ACTACAAAGACCATGACGGAGATTATAAAGATCATGACATCGATTACAAGGATGACGATGACAAGTCCGG
ACTCAGATCTGGAGGCTCCGGAGGCCCAGAGCCAGCGAAGTCTGCTCCCGCCCCGAAAAAGGGCTCCAAG
AAGGCGGTGACTAAGGCGCAGAAGAAAGGCGGCAAGAAGCGCAAGCGCAGCCGCAAGGAGAGCTATTCCA
TCTATGTGTACAAGGTTCTGAAGCAGGTCCACCCTGACACCGGCATTTCGTCCAAGGCCATGGGCATCAT
GAATTCGTTTGTGAACGACATTTTCGAGCGCATCGCAGGAGAGGCTTCCCGCCTGGCGCATTACAACAAG
CGCTCGACCATCACCTCCCGGGAGATCCAGACGGCCGTGCGCCTGCTGCTGCCTGGGGAGTTGGCCAAGC
ACGCCGTGTCCGAGGGTACTAAGGCCATCACCAAGTACACCAGCGCTAAGTAATGAGGCGCGCCGCGGCC
GCGAATTCGATATCATAATCAACCTCTGGATTACAAAATTTGTGAAAGATTGACTGGTATTCTTAACTAT
GTTGCTCCTTTTACGCTATGTGGATACGCTGCTTTAATGCCTTTGTATCATGCTATTGCTTCCCGTATGG
CTTTCATTTTCTCCTCCTTGTATAAATCCTGGTTAGTTCTTGCCACGGCGGAACTCATCGCCGCCTGCCT
TGCCCGCTGCTGGACAGGGGCTCGGCTGTTGGGCACTGACAATTCCGTGGCTCGAGAGATCTTCGACTGT
GCCTTCTAGTTGCCAGCCATCTGTTGTTTGCCCCTCCCCCGTGCCTTCCTTGACCCTGGAAGGTGCCACT
CCCACTGTCCTTTCCTAATAAAATGAGGAAATTGCATCGCATTGTCTGAGTAGGTGTCATTCTATTCTGG
GGGGTGGGGTGGGGCAGGACAGCAAGGGGGAGGATTGGGAAGACAATAGCAGGCATGAGATCTCACGTGC
GGACCGAGCGGCCGCAGGAACCCCTAGTGATGGAGTTGGCCACTCCCTCTCTGCGCGCTCGCTCGCTCAC
TGAGGCCGGGCGACCAAAGGTCGCCCGACGCCCGGGCTTTGCCCGGGCGGCCTCAGTGAGCGAGCGAGCG
CGCAGCTGCCTGCAGGGGCGCCTGATGCGGTATTTTCTCCTTACGCATCTGTGCGGTATTTCACACCGCA
TA
[95 nt withheld, positions 2663-2757]
T
[46 nt withheld, positions 2759-2804]
C
[141 nt withheld, positions 2806-2946]
CCTTTGACGTTGGAGTCCACGTTCTTT
[37 nt withheld, positions 2974-3010]
ACTCTATCTCGGGCTATTCTTTTGATTTATAAGGGATTTTGCCGATTTCGGTCTATTGGTTAAAAAATGA
GCTGATTTAACAAAAATTTAACGCGAATTTTAACAAAATATTAACGTTTACAATTTTATGGTGCACTCTC
AGTACAATCTGCTCTGATGCCGCATAGTTAAGCCAGCCCCGACACCCGCCAACACCCGCTGACGCGCCCT
GACGGGCTTGTCTGCTCCCGGCATCCGCTTACAGACAAGCTGTGACCGTCTCCGGGAGCTGCATGTGTCA
GAGGTTTTCACCGTCATCACCGAAACGCGCGAGACGAAAGGGCCTCGTGATACGCCTATTTTTATAGGTT
AATGTCATGATAATAATGGTTTCTTAGACGTCAGGTGGCACTTTTCGGGGAAATGTGCGCGGAACCCCTA
TTTGTTTATTTTTCTAAATACATTCAAATATGTATCCGCTCATGAGACAATAACCCTGATAAATGCTTCA
ATAATATTGAAAAAGGAAGAGTATGAGTATTCAACATTTCCGTGTCGCCCTTATTCCCTTTTTTGCGGCA
TTTTGCCTTCCTGTTTTTGCTCACCCAGAAACGCTGGTGAAAGTAAAAGATGCTGAAGATCAGTTGGGTG
CACGAGTGGGTTACATCGAACTGGATCTCAACAGCGGTAAGATCCTTGAGAGTTTTCGCCCCGAAGAACG
TTTTCCAATGATGAGCACTTTTAAAGTTCTGCTATGTGGCGCGGTATTATCCCGTATTGACGCCGGGCAA
GAGCAACTCGGTCGCCGCATACACTATTCTCAGAATGACTTGGTTGAGTACTCACCAGTCACAGAAAAGC
ATCTTACGGATGGCATGACAGTAAGAGAATTATGCAGTGCTGCCATAACCATGAGTGATAACACTGCGGC
CAACTTACTTCTGACAACGATCGGAGGACCGAAGGAGCTAACCGCTTTTTTGCACAACATGGGGGATCAT
GTAACTCGCCTTGATCGTTGGGAACCGGAGCTGAATGAAGCCATACCAAACGACGAGCGTGACACCACGA
TGCCTGTAGCAATGGCAACAACGTTGCGCAAACTATTAACTGGCGAACTACTTACTCTAGCTTCCCGGCA
ACAATTAATAGACTGGATGGAGGCGGATAAAGTTGCAGGACCACTTCTGCGCTCGGCCCTTCCGGCTGGC
TGGTTTATTGCTGATAAATCTGGAGCCGGTGAGCGTGGGTCTCGCGGTATCATTGCAGCACTGGGGCCAG
ATGGTAAGCCCTCCCGTATCGTAGTTATCTACACGACGGGGAGTCAGGCAACTATGGATGAACGAAATAG
ACAGATCGCTGAGATAGGTGCCTCACTGATTAAGCATTGGTAACTGTCAGACCAAGTTTACTCATATATA
CTTTAGATTGATTTAAAACTTCATTTTTAATTTAAAAGGATCTAGGTGAAGATCCTTTTTGATAATCTCA
TGACCAAAATCCCTTAACGTGAGTTTTCGTTCCACTGAGCGTCAGACCCCGTAGAAAAGATCAAAGGATC
TTCTTGAGATCCTTTTTTTCTGCGCGTAATCTGCTGCTTGCAAACAAAAAAACCACCGCTACCAGCGGTG
GTTTGTTTGCCGGATCAAGAGCTACCAACTCTTTTTCCGAAGGTAACTGGCTTCAGCAGAGCGCAGATAC
CAAATACTGTTCTTCTAGTGTAGCCGTAGTTAGGCCACCACTTCAAGAACTCTGTAGCACCGCCTACATA
CCTCGCTCTGCTAATCCTGTTACCAGTGGCTGCTGCCAGTGGCGATAAGTCGTGTCTTACCGGGTTGGAC
TCAAGACGATAGTTACCGGATAAGGCGCAGCGGTCGGGCTGAACGGGGGGTTCGTGCACACAGCCCAGCT
TGGAGCGAACGACCTACACCGAACTGAGATACCTACAGCGTGAGCTATGAGAAAGCGCCACGCTTCCCGA
AGGGAGAAAGGCGGACAGGTATCCGGTAAGCGGCAGGGTCGGAACAGGAGAGCGCACGAGGGAGCTTCCA
GGGGGAAACGCCTGGTATCTTTATAGTCCTGTCGGGTTTCGCCACCTCTGACTTGAGCGTCGATTTTTGT
GATGCTCGTCAGGGGGGCGGAGCCTATGGAAAAACGCCAGCAACGCGGCCTTTTTACGGTTCCTGGCCTT
TTGCTGGCCTTTTGCTCACATGT
Features (pLannotate 1.2.2; 16 found; start..end, strand, type, name):
     12..39      +  repeat_region  AAV2 ITR (fragment): inverted terminal repeat of adeno-associated virus serotype 2 inverted
     68..95      +  repeat_region  AAV2 ITR (fragment): inverted terminal repeat of adeno-associated virus serotype 2 inverted
    675..1391    +  CDS            SYFP2: SYFP2 is a basic (constitutively fluorescent) yellow fluorescent protein published in 2006, derived from Aequorea victoria. It is reported to be a very rapidly-maturing monomer with moderate acid sensitivity.
   1470..1535    +  CDS            3xFLAG: three tandem FLAG® epitope tags, followed by an enterokinase cleavage site
   1566..1943    +  CDS            H2B: human histone H2B; HIST1H2BJ
   1977..2134    +  misc_feature   WPRE (fragment): woodchuck hepatitis virus posttranscriptional regulatory element
   2140..2220    +  misc_feature   WPRE (fragment): woodchuck hepatitis virus posttranscriptional regulatory element
   2237..2348    +  polyA_signal   bGH poly(A) signal: bovine growth hormone polyadenylation signal
   2466..2606    +  repeat_region  AAV2 ITR: inverted terminal repeat of adeno-associated virus serotype 2 inverted
   2611..2662    -  misc_feature   bom (fragment): basis of mobility region from pBR322
   2681..3136    +  rep_origin     f1 ori (sequence partly withheld): f1 bacteriophage origin of replication; arrow indicates direction of (+) strand synthesis
   3137..3186    -  misc_feature   bom (fragment): basis of mobility region from pBR322
   3288..3323    -  CDS            rop (fragment): Rop protein, which maintains plasmids at low copy number; rop
   3418..3522    +  promoter       AmpR promoter: bla
   3523..4383    +  CDS            AmpR: β-lactamase; bla; confers resistance to ampicillin, carbenicillin, and related antibiotics
   4554..5142    +  rep_origin     ori: high-copy-number ColE1/pMB1/pBR322/pUC origin of replication
