[The description below was written by a language model from this plasmid's Addgene catalogue record and pLannotate feature annotations shown in this document.]
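Description:
AiP13301 (alias CN3301) is a 5.2 kb AAV transfer plasmid built on a pAAV2 backbone. It belongs to a collection of enhancer AAVs designed to give genetic access to defined brain cell populations. The expression cassette sits between AAV2 inverted terminal repeats, which allow it to be replicated and packaged into recombinant AAV particles. The left ITR is annotated only as short fragments in the sequencing result, whereas the right ITR is called in full. In bacteria the plasmid is maintained through a high-copy ColE1/pUC-type origin and selected with ampicillin through the bla gene. An f1 phage origin and small remnants of pBR322 bom and rop sequences are also present in the backbone.

The cassette begins with the enhancer AiE0963m placed upstream of a minimal beta-globin promoter (minBG). Neither element is called in the automated feature table, but they presumably occupy the unannotated stretch between the left ITR and the first coding sequence. The minimal promoter has little activity on its own, so expression depends on the enhancer, and this confers cell-type selectivity. The record does not state which cell population AiE0963m targets. The transcript encodes the yellow fluorescent protein SYFP2, followed by a P2A self-cleaving peptide and then human histone H2B carrying an N-terminal 3xFLAG tag joined by a 10-amino-acid linker. This design yields two separate products: soluble SYFP2 that fills the cell, and a FLAG-tagged, chromatin-bound nuclear marker. Such a marker would suit nuclear identification or antibody-based detection. A shortened WPRE (WPRE3) enhances transcript stability and expression, and the bovine growth hormone polyadenylation signal terminates the cassette. The construct is used to test or exploit enhancer-driven reporter labelling after AAV delivery to the brain.
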