Addgene plasmid #230148: AiP13301 - pAAV-AiE0963m-minBG-SYFP2-P2A-3XFLAG-10aa-H2B-WPRE3-BGHpA (Alias: CN3301)
Purpose: AiE0963m is an enhancer sequence, designed to drive AAV-mediated transgene expression in specific populations of brain cells
Depositing lab: Allen Institute for Brain Science & Boaz Levi. Depositing organization: Allen Institute. Publication: A suite of enhancer AAVs and transgenic mouse lines for genetic access to cortical cell types. Ben-Simon Y, Hooper M, Narayan S, Daigle TL, Dwivedi D, Way SW, Oster A, Stafford DA, Mich JK, Taormina MJ, Martinez RA, Opitz-Araya X, Roth JR, Alexander JR, Allen S, Amster A, Arbuckle J, Ayala A, Baker PM, Bakken TE, Barcelli T, Barta S, Bendrick J, Bertagnolli D, Bielstein C, Bishwakarma P, Bowlus J, Boyer G, Brouner K, Casian B, Casper T, Chakka AB, Chakrabarty R, Chance RK, Chavan S, Clark M, Colbert K, Collman F, Daniel S, Departee M, DiValentin P, Donadio N, Dotson N, Egdorf T, Fliss T, Gabitto M, Garcia J, Gary A, Gasperini M, Gloe J, Goldy J, Gore BB, Graybuck L, Greisman N, Haeseleer F, Halterman C, Haradon Z, Hastings SD, Helback O, Ho W, Hockemeyer D, Huang C, Huff S, Hunker A, Johansen N, Jones D, Juneau Z, Kalmbach B, Kannan M, Khem S, Kussick E, Kutsal R, Larsen R, Lee C, Lee AY, Leibly M, Lenz GH, Li S, Liang E, Lusk N, Madigan Z, Malloy J, Malone J, McCue R, Melchor J, Mollenkopf T, Moosman S, Morin E, Newman D, Ng L, Ngo K, Omstead V, Otto S, Oyama A, Pena N, Pham T, Phillips E, Pom CA, Potekhina L, Ransford S, Ray PL, Rette D, Reynoldson C, Rimorin C, Rocha D, Ruiz A, Sanchez REA, Sawyer L, Sedeno-Cortes A, Sevigny JP, Shapovalova N, Shepard N, Shulga L, Sigler AR, Siverts L, Soliman S, Somasundaram S, Staats B, Stewart K, Szelenyi E, Tieu M, Trader C, Tran A, van Velthoven CTJ, Walker M, Wang Y, Weed N, Wirthlin M, Wood T, Wynalda B, Yao Z, Zhou T, Ariza J, Dee N, Reding M, Ronellenfitch K, Mufti S, Sunkin SM, Smith KA, Esposito L, Waters J, Thyagarajan B, Yao S, Lein ES, Zeng H, Levi BP, Ngai J, Ting JT, Tasic B. Cell. 2025 May 16:S0092-8674(25)00513-6. doi: 10.1016/j.cell.2025.05.002. PubMed 40403729.
Backbone
  Vector backbone: pAAV2
  Vector type: AAV
Growth in bacteria
  Bacterial resistance: Ampicillin, 100 μg/mL
  Growth temperature: 37°C
  Growth strain: NEB Stable
  Copy number: High Copy
Gene/Insert
  Gene/Insert name: SYFP2-P2A-3XFLAG-10aa-H2B
  Species: Synthetic
  Promoter: minBG
  Cloning method: Gibson Cloning
Terms and licenses: Academic/Nonprofit Terms; Industry Terms: Not Available to Industry
How to cite: AiP13301 - pAAV-AiE0963m-minBG-SYFP2-P2A-3XFLAG-10aa-H2B-WPRE3-BGHpA (Alias: CN3301) was a gift from Allen Institute for Brain Science & Boaz Levi (Addgene plasmid # 230148 ; http://n2t.net/addgene:230148 ; RRID:Addgene_230148)
